>Addgene plasmid #66480 | PRRP-Tango | depositor partial sequence | sequence record 113573 | empty Tango
GACGGATCGGGAGATCTCCCGATCCCCTATGGTGCACTCTCAGTACAATCTGCTCTGATGCCGCATAGTT
AAGCCAGTATCTGCTCCCTGCTTGTGTGTTGGAGGTCGCTGAGTAGTGCGCGAGCAAAATTTAAGCTACA
ACAAGGCAAGGCTTGACCGACAATTGCATGAAGAATCTGCTTAGGGTTAGGCGTTTTGCGCTGCTTCGCG
ATGTACGGGCCAGATATACGCGTTGACATTGATTATTGACTAGTTATTAATAGTAATCAATTACGGGGTC
ATTAGTTCATAGCCCATATATGGAGTTCCGCGTTACATAACTTACGGTAAATGGCCCGCCTGGCTGACCG
CCCAACGACCCCCGCCCATTGACGTCAATAATGACGTATGTTCCCATAGTAACGCCAATAGGGACTTTCC
ATTGACGTCAATGGGTGGAGTATTTACGGTAAACTGCCCACTTGGCAGTACATCAAGTGTATCATATGCC
AAGTACGCCCCCTATTGACGTCAATGACGGTAAATGGCCCGCCTGGCATTATGCCCAGTACATGACCTTA
TGGGACTTTCCTACTTGGCAGTACATCTACGTATTAGTCATCGCTATTACCATGGTGATGCGGTTTTGGC
AGTACATCAATGGGCGTGGATAGCGGTTTGACTCACGGGGATTTCCAAGTCTCCACCCCATTGACGTCAA
TGGGAGTTTGTTTTGGCACCAAAATCAACGGGACTTTCCAAAATGTCGTAACAACTCCGCCCCATTGACG
CAAATGGGCGGTAGGCGTGTACGGTGGGAGGTCTATATAAGCAGAGCTCTCTGGCTAACTAGAGAACCCA
CTGCTTACTGGCTTATCGAAATTAATACGACTCACTATAGGGAGACCCAAGCTGGCTAGCGTTTAAACTT
AAGCTTGGTACCGAGCTCGGATCCACTAGTCCAGTGTGGTGGAATTCTGCAGATATCCAGCACAGTGGCG
GCCGCGCCACCATGAAGACGATCATCGCCCTGAGCTACATCTTCTGCCTGGTATTCGCCGACTACAAGGA
CGATGATGACGCCAGCATCGATACCGGTGGACGCACCCCACCCAGCCTGGGTCCCCAAGATGAGTCCTGC
ACCACCGCCAGCTCCTCCCTGGCCAAGGACACTTCATCGACCGGTGAGAACCTGTACTTCCAGCTAAGAT
TAGATAAAAGTAAAGTGATTAACAGCGCATTAGAGCTGCTTAATGAGGTCGGAATCGAAGGTTTAACAAC
CCGTAAACTCGCCCAGAAGCTAGGTGTAGAGCAGCCTACATTGTATTGGCATGTAAAAAATAAGCGGGCT
TTGCTCGACGCCTTAGCCATTGAGATGTTAGATAGGCACCATACTCACTTTTGCCCTTTAGAAGGGGAAA
GCTGGCAAGATTTTTTACGTAATAACGCTAAAAGTTTTAGATGTGCTTTACTAAGTCATCGCGATGGAGC
AAAAGTACATTTAGGTACACGGCCTACAGAAAAACAGTATGAAACTCTCGAAAATCAATTAGCCTTTTTA
TGCCAACAAGGTTTTTCACTAGAGAATGCATTATATGCACTCAGCGCTGTGGGGCATTTTACTTTAGGTT
GCGTATTGGAAGATCAAGAGCATCAAGTCGCTAAAGAAGAAAGGGAAACACCTACTACTGATAGTATGCC
GCCATTATTACGACAAGCTATCGAATTATTTGATCACCAAGGTGCAGAGCCAGCCTTCTTATTCGGCCTT
GAATTGATCATATGCGGATTAGAAAAACAACTTAAATGTGAAAGTGGGTCCGCGTACAGCCGCGCGCGTA
CGAAAAACAATTACGGGTCTACCATCGAGGGCCTGCTCGATCTCCCGGACGACGACGCCCCCGAAGAGGC
GGGGCTGGCGGCTCCGCGCCTGTCCTTTCTCCCCGCGGGACACACGCGCAGACTGTCGACGGCCCCCCCG
ACCGATGTCAGCCTGGGGGACGAGCTCCACTTAGACGGCGAGGACGTGGCGATGGCGCATGCCGACGCGC
TAGACGATTTCGATCTGGACATGTTGGGGGACGGGGATTCCCCGGGTCCGGGATTTACCCCCCACGACTC
CGCCCCCTACGGCGCTCTGGATATGGCCGACTTCGAGTTTGAGCAGATGTTTACCGATGCCCTTGGAATT
GACGAGTACGGTGGGTAGCTCGAGTCTAGAGGGCCCGTTTAAACCCGCTGATCAGCCTCGACTGTGCCTT
CTAGTTGCCAGCCATCTGTTGTTTGCCCCTCCCCCGTGCCTTCCTTGACCCTGGAAGGTGCCACTCCCAC
TGTCCTTTCCTAATAAAATGAGGAAATTGCATCGCATTGTCTGAGTAGGTGTCATTCTATTCTGGGGGGT
GGGGTGGGGCAGGACAGCAAGGGGGAGGATTGGGAAGACAATAGCAGGCATGCTGGGGATGCGGTGGGCT
CTATGGCTTCTGAGGCGGAAAGAACCAGCTGGGGCTCTAGGGGGTATCCCC
[124 nt withheld, positions 2502-2625]
C
[91 nt withheld, positions 2627-2717]
A
[49 nt withheld, positions 2719-2767]
CCTTTGACGTTGGAGTCCACGTTCTTT
[37 nt withheld, positions 2795-2831]
ACCCTATCTCGGTCTATTCTTTTGATTTATAAGGGATTTTGCCGATTTCGGCCTATTGGTTAAAAAATGA
GCTGATTTAACAAAAATTTAACGCGAATTAATTCTGTGGAATGTGTGTCAGTTAGGGTGTGGAAAGTCCC
CAGGCTCCCCAGCAGGCAGAAGTATGCAAAGCATGCATCTCAATTAGTCAGCAACCAGGTGTGGAAAGTC
CCCAGGCTCCCCAGCAGGCAGAAGTATGCAAAGCATGCATCTCAATTAGTCAGCAACCATAGTCCCGCCC
CTAACTCCGCCCATCCCGCCCCTAACTCCGCCCAGTTCCGCCCATTCTCCGCCCCATGGCTGACTAATTT
TTTTTATTTATGCAGAGGCCGAGGCCGCCTCTGCCTCTGAGCTATTCCAGAAGTAGTGAGGAGGCTTTTT
TGGAGGCCTAGGCTTTTGCAAAAAGCTCCCGGGAGCTTGTATATCCATTTTCGGATCTGATCAAGAGACA
GGATGAGGATCGTTTCGCATGATTGAACAAGATGGATTGCACGCAGGTTCTCCGGCCGCTTGGGTGGAGA
GGCTATTCGGCTATGACTGGGCACAACAGACAATCGGCTGCTCTGATGCCGCCGTGTTCCGGCTGTCAGC
GCAGGGGCGCCCGGTTCTTTTTGTCAAGACCGACCTGTCCGGTGCCCTGAATGAACTGCAGGACGAGGCA
GCGCGGCTATCGTGGCTGGCCACGACGGGCGTTCCTTGCGCAGCTGTGCTCGACGTTGTCACTGAAGCGG
GAAGGGACTGGCTGCTATTGGGCGAAGTGCCGGGGCAGGATCTCCTGTCATCTCACCTTGCTCCTGCCGA
GAAAGTATCCATCATGGCTGATGCAATGCGGCGGCTGCATACGCTTGATCCGGCTACCTGCCCATTCGAC
CACCAAGCGAAACATCGCATCGAGCGAGCACGTACTCGGATGGAAGCCGGTCTTGTCGATCAGGATGATC
TGGACGAAGAGCATCAGGGGCTCGCGCCAGCCGAACTGTTCGCCAGGCTCAAGGCGCGCATGCCCGACGG
CGAGGATCTCGTCGTGACCCATGGCGATGCCTGCTTGCCGAATATCATGGTGGAAAATGGCCGCTTTTCT
GGATTCATCGACTGTGGCCGGCTGGGTGTGGCGGACCGCTATCAGGACATAGCGTTGGCTACCCGTGATA
TTGCTGAAGAGCTTGGCGGCGAATGGGCTGACCGCTTCCTCGTGCTTTACGGTATCGCCGCTCCCGATTC
GCAGCGCATCGCCTTCTATCGCCTTCTTGACGAGTTCTTCTGAGCGGGACTCTGGGGTTCGAAATGACCG
ACCAAGCGACGCCCAACCTGCCATCACGAGATTTCGATTCCACCGCCGCCTTCTATGAAAGGTTGGGCTT
CGGAATCGTTTTCCGGGACGCCGGCTGGATGATCCTCCAGCGCGGGGATCTCATGCTGGAGTTCTTCGCC
CACCCCAACTTGTTTATTGCAGCTTATAATGGTTACAAATAAAGCAATAGCATCACAAATTTCACAAATA
AAGCATTTTTTTCACTGCATTCTAGTTGTGGTTTGTCCAAACTCATCAATGTATCTTATCATGTCTGTAT
ACCGTCGACCTCTAGCTAGAGCTTGGCGTAATCATGGTCATAGCTGTTTCCTGTGTGAAATTGTTATCCG
CTCACAATTCCACACAACATACGAGCCGGAAGCATAAAGTGTAAAGCCTGGGGTGCCTAATGAGTGAGCT
AACTCACATTAATTGCGTTGCGCTCACTGCCCGCTTTCCAGTCGGGAAACCTGTCGTGCCAGCTGCATTA
ATGAATCGGCCAACGCGCGGGGAGAGGCGGTTTGCGTATTGGGCGCTCTTCCGCTTCCTCGCTCACTGAC
TCGCTGCGCTCGGTCGTTCGGCTGCGGCGAGCGGTATCAGCTCACTCAAAGGCGGTAATACGGTTATCCA
CAGAATCAGGGGATAACGCAGGAAAGAACATGTGAGCAAAAGGCCAGCAAAAGGCCAGGAACCGTAAAAA
GGCCGCGTTGCTGGCGTTTTTCCATAGGCTCCGCCCCCCTGACGAGCATCACAAAAATCGACGCTCAAGT
CAGAGGTGGCGAAACCCGACAGGACTATAAAGATACCAGGCGTTTCCCCCTGGAAGCTCCCTCGTGCGCT
CTCCTGTTCCGACCCTGCCGCTTACCGGATACCTGTCCGCCTTTCTCCCTTCGGGAAGCGTGGCGCTTTC
TCATAGCTCACGCTGTAGGTATCTCAGTTCGGTGTAGGTCGTTCGCTCCAAGCTGGGCTGTGTGCACGAA
CCCCCCGTTCAGCCCGACCGCTGCGCCTTATCCGGTAACTATCGTCTTGAGTCCAACCCGGTAAGACACG
ACTTATCGCCACTGGCAGCAGCCACTGGTAACAGGATTAGCAGAGCGAGGTATGTAGGCGGTGCTACAGA
GTTCTTGAAGTGGTGGCCTAACTACGGCTACACTAGAAGAACAGTATTTGGTATCTGCGCTCTGCTGAAG
CCAGTTACCTTCGGAAAAAGAGTTGGTAGCTCTTGATCCGGCAAACAAACCACCGCTGGTAGCGGTTTTT
TTGTTTGCAAGCAGCAGATTACGCGCAGAAAAAAAGGATCTCAAGAAGATCCTTTGATCTTTTCTACGGG
GTCTGACGCTCAGTGGAACGAAAACTCACGTTAAGGGATTTTGGTCATGAGATTATCAAAAAGGATCTTC
ACCTAGATCCTTTTAAATTAAAAATGAAGTTTTAAATCAATCTAAAGTATATATGAGTAAACTTGGTCTG
ACAGTTACCAATGCTTAATCAGTGAGGCACCTATCTCAGCGATCTGTCTATTTCGTTCATCCATAGTTGC
CTGACTCCCCGTCGTGTAGATAACTACGATACGGGAGGGCTTACCATCTGGCCCCAGTGCTGCAATGATA
CCGCGAGACCCACGCTCACCGGCTCCAGATTTATCAGCAATAAACCAGCCAGCCGGAAGGGCCGAGCGCA
GAAGTGGTCCTGCAACTTTATCCGCCTCCATCCAGTCTATTAATTGTTGCCGGGAAGCTAGAGTAAGTAG
TTCGCCAGTTAATAGTTTGCGCAACGTTGTTGCCATTGCTACAGGCATCGTGGTGTCACGCTCGTCGTTT
GGTATGGCTTCATTCAGCTCCGGTTCCCAACGATCAAGGCGAGTTACATGATCCCCCATGTTGTGCAAAA
AAGCGGTTAGCTCCTTCGGTCCTCCGATCGTTGTCAGAAGTAAGTTGGCCGCAGTGTTATCACTCATGGT
TATGGCAGCACTGCATAATTCTCTTACTGTCATGCCATCCGTAAGATGCTTTTCTGTGACTGGTGAGTAC
TCAACCAAGTCATTCTGAGAATAGTGTATGCGGCGACCGAGTTGCTCTTGCCCGGCGTCAATACGGGATA
ATACCGCGCCACATAGCAGAACTTTAAAAGTGCTCATCATTGGAAAACGTTCTTCGGGGCGAAAACTCTC
AAGGATCTTACCGCTGTTGAGATCCAGTTCGATGTAACCCACTCGTGCACCCAACTGATCTTCAGCATCT
TTTACTTTCACCAGCGTTTCTGGGTGAGCAAAAACAGGAAGGCAAAATGCCGCAAAAAAGGGAATAAGGG
CGACACGGAAATGTTGAATACTCATACTCTTCCTTTTTCAATATTATTGAAGCATTTATCAGGGTTATTG
TCTCATGAGCGGATACATATTTGAATGTATTTAGAAAAATAAACAAATAGGGGTTCCGCGCACATTTCCC
CGAAAAGTGCCACCTGACGTC
