>Addgene plasmid #66480 | PRRP-Tango | depositor partial sequence | sequence record 113574 | PRRP
ATGGCCTCAAGCACCACACGCGGGCCAAGGGTCAGTGACCTCTTTTCAGGACTCCCGCCGGCAGTCACAA
CACCAGCGAACCAAAGCGCCGAGGCGTCCGCCGGAAATGGATCAGTAGCGGGGGCCGATGCTCCCGCAGT
GACCCCATTCCAGAGTCTGCAGCTGGTGCATCAGCTCAAAGGCCTGATAGTCCTGCTCTACTCCGTGGTG
GTCGTGGTCGGCCTGGTTGGCAACTGTCTGTTGGTCCTGGTTATTGCTAGGGTTAGGAGACTGCACAACG
TGACTAATTTTTTGATTGGAAATCTCGCCCTGAGCGATGTGCTTATGTGTACGGCTTGTGTGCCCCTCAC
CCTGGCATACGCCTTTGAGCCCAGAGGGTGGGTGTTCGGGGGTGGACTGTGCCACTTGGTGTTCTTCTTG
CAGCCAGTTACAGTCTATGTCAGTGTGTTCACCCTGACCACCATCGCTGTAGACCGATACGTGGTGCTGG
TGCATCCCCTGAGACGGCGAATCTCACTCCGACTGAGCGCCTATGCCGTCCTGGCCATTTGGGCCTTGAG
CGCAGTGCTGGCGCTGCCTGCTGCGGTCCACACTTATCACGTTGAGCTGAAGCCCCACGACGTGCGCCTC
TGCGAAGAGTTTTGGGGGTCCCAGGAGCGGCAGAGACAGCTTTATGCCTGGGGACTTTTGCTTGTGACCT
ACCTCCTTCCTCTTCTGGTTATCCTCCTGAGCTATGTACGAGTGAGCGTTAAGCTTAGAAATCGAGTCGT
TCCTGGCTGTGTCACTCAGTCTCAGGCTGATTGGGACCGGGCACGACGAAGACGAACCTTTTGTCTCCTT
GTCGTGGTGGTGGTGGTCTTTGCTGTGTGCTGGCTGCCGCTGCACGTTTTTAACCTTCTGCGGGATCTGG
ACCCGCATGCGATAGACCCATACGCATTCGGTCTGGTTCAGCTGCTCTGCCATTGGCTGGCGATGTCAAG
TGCTTGCTATAATCCATTCATTTACGCCTGGCTCCATGACAGCTTTAGGGAAGAGCTGAGAAAACTGCTC
GTCGCTTGGCCTAGAAAAATCGCTCCACATGGGCAGAATATGACCGTAAGCGTGGTAATT
