>Addgene plasmid #66480 | PRRP-Tango | addgene partial sequence | sequence record 120069 | CMV-F 5'-CGCAAATGGGCGGTAGGCGTG-3'
GCTCTCTGGCTAACTAGAGAACCCACTGCTTACTGGCTTATCGAAATTAATACGACTCACTATAGGGAGA
CCCAAGCTGGCTAGCGTTTAAACTTAAGCTTGGTACCGAGCTCGGATCCACTAGTCCAGTGTGGTGGAAT
TCTGCAGATATCCAGCACAGTGGCGGCCGCGCCACCATGAAGACGATCATCGCCCTGAGCTACATCTTCT
GCCTGGTATTCGCCGACTACAAGGACGATGATGACGCCAGCATCGATATGGCCTCAAGCACCACACGCGG
GCCAAGGGTCAGTGACCTCTTTTCAGGACTCCCGCCGGCAGTCACAACACCAGCGAACCAAAGCGCCGAG
GCGTCCGCCGGAAATGGATCAGTAGCGGGGGCCGATGCTCCCGCAGTGACCCCATTCCAGAGTCTGCAGC
TGGTGCATCAGCTCAAAGGCCTGATAGTCCTGCTCTACTCCGTGGTGGTCGTGGTCGGCCTGGTTGGCAA
CTGTCTGTTGGTCCTGGTTATTGCTAGGGTTAGGAGACTGCACAACGTGACTAATTTTTTGATTGGAAAT
CTCGCCCTGAGCGATGTGCTTATGTGTACGGCTTGTGTGCCCCTCACCCTGGCATACGCCTTTGAGCCCA
GAGGGTGGGTGTTCGGGGGTGGACTGTGCCACTTGGTGTTCTTCTTGCAGCCAGTTACAGTCTATGTCAG
TGTGTTCACCCTGACCACCATCGCTGTAGACCGATACGTGGTGCTGGTGCATCCCCTGAGACGGCGAATC
TCACTCCGACTGAGCGCCTATGCCGTCCTGGCCATTTGGGCCTTGAGCGCAGTGCTGGCGCTGCCTGCTG
CGGTCCACACTTATCACGTTGAGCTGAAGCCCCACGACGTGCGCCTCTGCGAAGAGTTTTGGGGGTCCCA
GGAGCGGCAGAGACAGCTTTATGCCTGGGGACTTTTGCTTGTGACCTACCTCCTTCCTCTTCTGGTTATC
CTCCTGAGCTATGTACGA
