>Addgene plasmid #66480 | PRRP-Tango | addgene partial sequence | sequence record 120070 | Tet-R 5'-GGCGAGTTTACGGGTTGTTA-3'
GCTCTAATGCGCTGTTAATCACTTTACTTTTATCTAATCTTAGCTGGAAGTACAGGTTCTCACCGGTCGA
TGAAGTGTCCTTGGCCAGGGAGGAGCTGGCGGTGGTGCAGGACTCATCTTGGGGACCCAGGCTGGGTGGG
GTGCGTCCACCGGTATCGATAATTACCACGCTTACGGTCATATTCTGCCCATGTGGAGCGATTTTTCTAG
GCCAAGCGACGAGCAGTTTTCTCAGCTCTTCCCTAAAGCTGTCATGGAGCCAGGCGTAAATGAATGGATT
ATAGCAAGCACTTGACATCGCCAGCCAATGGCAGAGCAGCTGAACCAGACCGAATGCGTATGGGTCTATC
GCATGCGGGTCCAGATCCCGCAGAAGGTTAAAAACGTGCAGCGGCAGCCAGCACACAGCAAAGACCACCA
CCACCACGACAAGGAGACAAAAGGTTCGTCTTCGTCGTGCCCGGTCCCAATCAGCCTGAGACTGAGTGAC
ACAGCCAGGAACGACTCGATTTCTAAGCTTAACGCTCACTCGTACATAGCTCAGGAGGATAACCAGAAGA
GGAAGGAGGTAGGTCACAAGCAAAAGTCCCCAGGCATAAAGCTGTCTCTGCCGCTCCTGGGACCCCCAAA
ACTCTTCGCAGAGGCGCACGTCGTGGGGCTTCAGCTCAACGTGATAAGTGTGGACCGCAGCAGGCAGCGC
CAGCACTGCGCTCAAGGCCCAAATGGCCAGGACGGCATAGGCGCTCAGTCGGAGTGAGATTCGCCGTCTC
AGGGGATGCACCAGCACCACGTATCGGTCTACAGCGATGGTGGTCAGGGTGAACACACTGACATAGACTG
TAACTGGCTGCAAGAAGAACACCAAGTGGCACAGTCCACCCCCGAACACCCACCCTCTGGGCTCAAAGGC
GTATGCCAGGGTGAGGGGCACACAAGCCGTACACATAAGCACATCGCTCAGGGCGAGATTTCCAATCAAA
AAATTAGTCACGTTGTGCAGTCTCC
