[The description below was written by a language model from this plasmid's Addgene catalogue record.]
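Description:
PRRP-Tango is a mammalian expression plasmid from the PRESTO-Tango collection, a set of G protein-coupled receptor constructs built for parallel screening of receptor activation through a transcriptional readout. It is based on an "empty Tango" backbone of about 6.6 kb that was derived from pcDNA3.1(+). It is propagated in E. coli as a high-copy plasmid under ampicillin selection. A neomycin resistance marker allows G418 selection of transfected mammalian cells.

The roughly 1.1 kb human insert is named PRRP and is expressed from the CMV promoter, with an N-terminal FLAG tag supplied by the backbone. The catalogue links the insert to the PRLH gene, which encodes the prolactin-releasing peptide. However, the stated purpose of the collection is receptor expression and the insert is about the size of a GPCR coding sequence, so the insert may be the corresponding receptor rather than the ligand. The record does not resolve this. The insert was cloned with NotI at the 5′ end and nominally XhoI at the 3′ end. The depositor notes that most vectors in the series carry an XbaI site rather than XhoI downstream of the tTA sequence.

That note, together with the Tet-R sequencing primer, indicates that the receptor is fused at its C terminus to the tTA transcriptional activator. In Tango-type assays, agonist-driven arrestin recruitment leads to release of tTA, which then activates a reporter gene. The record gives no detail on the linker, the protease cleavage site or any other fusion modules. The plasmid was produced under a programme that develops tools for understudied druggable proteins, and it is intended for ligand screening and profiling at this receptor.
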