Addgene plasmid #66480: PRRP-Tango
Purpose: Expression of G protein-coupled receptors for PRESTO-Tango: parallel receptorome expression and screening via transcriptional output, with transcriptional activation following arrestin translocation
Depositing lab: Bryan Roth. Depositing organization: University of North Carolina at Chapel Hill. Publication: PRESTO-Tango as an open-source resource for interrogation of the druggable human GPCRome. Kroeze WK, Sassano MF, Huang XP, Lansu K, McCorvy JD, Giguere PM, Sciaky N, Roth BL. Nat Struct Mol Biol. 2015 May;22(5):362-9. doi: 10.1038/nsmb.3014. Epub 2015 Apr 20. PubMed 25895059.
Backbone
  Vector backbone: empty Tango
  Backbone size w/o insert (bp): 6632
  Vector type: Mammalian Expression
  Selectable markers: Neomycin (select with G418)
Growth in bacteria
  Bacterial resistance: Ampicillin, 100 μg/mL
  Growth temperature: 37°C
  Growth strain: DH5alpha
  Copy number: High Copy
Gene/Insert
  Gene/Insert name: PRRP
  Species: H. sapiens (human)
  Insert size (bp): 1110
  Entrez Gene: PRLH (a.k.a. PRH, PRRP)
  Promoter: CMV
  Tag / fusion protein: FLAG (N terminal on backbone)
  Cloning method: Restriction Enzyme; 5′ cloning site NotI (not destroyed); 3′ cloning site XhoI (unknown if destroyed)
  Sequencing primers: 5′ CMV-F; 3′ Tet-R
Terms and licenses: Academic/Nonprofit Terms; Industry Terms: Not Available to Industry
Depositor comments: Please note: Most of the PRESTO-Tango vectors do not contain the XhoI cut site downstream of the tTA sequence and instead carry an XbaI site. If you need to perform an XhoI digest we recommend sequencing with a forward primer at the C-terminus of tTA to determine which of the two sites is present. Suggested primer: 5-gagctccacttagacggcgagg-3. Original backbone was pcDNA3.1(+). These plasmids were generated as part of the Illuminating the Druggable Genome (IDG) program sponsored by the NIH Common Fund. The goal of this program is to identify, gather, and distribute information and resources for proteins that currently are not well-studied yet belong to commonly drug-targeted protein families: protein kinases, non-olfactory G-protein coupled receptors (GPCRs), and ion channels. The IDG program is designed to develop fundamental research tools for understudied proteins, elucidate their function, and disseminate the IDG-related resources and data to the greater scientific community.
How to cite: PRRP-Tango was a gift from Bryan Roth (Addgene plasmid # 66480 ; http://n2t.net/addgene:66480 ; RRID:Addgene_66480)
